>Addgene plasmid #62124 | pMuLE ENTR CMV/TO-miR-30 L1-L4 | depositor full sequence | sequence record 101408 | Full Sequence
CTAGAGGCACCCAACTTTTCTATACAAAGTTGGCATTATAAGAAAGCATTGCTTATCAATTTGTTGCAAC
GAACAGGTCACTATCAGTCAAAATAAAATCATTATTTGCCATCCAGCTGCAGGGCGGCCGCGATATCCCC
TATAGTGAGTCGTATTACATGGTCATAGCTGTTTCCTGGCAGCTCTGGCCCGTGTCTCAAAATCTCTGAT
GTTACATTGCACAAGATAAAAATATATCATCATGAACAATAAAACTGTCTGCTTACATAAACAGTAATAC
AAGGGGTGTTATGAGCCATATTCAACGGGAAACGTCGAGGCCGCGATTAAATTCCAACATGGATGCTGAT
TTATATGGGTATAAATGGGCTCGCGATAATGTCGGGCAATCAGGTGCGACAATCTATCGCTTGTATGGGA
AGCCCGATGCGCCAGAGTTGTTTCTGAAACATGGCAAAGGTAGCGTTGCCAATGATGTTACAGATGAGAT
GGTCAGACTAAACTGGCTGACGGAATTTATGCCTCTTCCGACCATCAAGCATTTTATCCGTACTCCTGAT
GATGCATGGTTACTCACCACTGCGATCCCCGGAAAAACAGCATTCCAGGTATTAGAAGAATATCCTGATT
CAGGTGAAAATATTGTTGATGCGCTGGCAGTGTTCCTGCGCCGGTTGCATTCGATTCCTGTTTGTAATTG
TCCTTTTAACAGCGATCGCGTATTTCGTCTCGCTCAGGCGCAATCACGAATGAATAACGGTTTGGTTGAT
GCGAGTGATTTTGATGACGAGCGTAATGGCTGGCCTGTTGAACAAGTCTGGAAAGAAATGCATAAACTTT
TGCCATTCTCACCGGATTCAGTCGTCACTCATGGTGATTTCTCACTTGATAACCTTATTTTTGACGAGGG
GAAATTAATAGGTTGTATTGATGTTGGACGAGTCGGAATCGCAGACCGATACCAGGATCTTGCCATCCTA
TGGAACTGCCTCGGTGAGTTTTCTCCTTCATTACAGAAACGGCTTTTTCAAAAATATGGTATTGATAATC
CTGATATGAATAAATTGCAGTTTCATTTGATGCTCGATGAGTTTTTCTAATCAGAATTGGTTAATTGGTT
GTAACACTGGCAGAGCATTACGCTGACTTGACGGGACGGCGCAAGCTCATGACCAAAATCCCTTAACGTG
AGTTACGCGTCGTTCCACTGAGCGTCAGACCCCGTAGAAAAGATCAAAGGATCTTCTTGAGATCCTTTTT
TTCTGCGCGTAATCTGCTGCTTGCAAACAAAAAAACCACCGCTACCAGCGGTGGTTTGTTTGCCGGATCA
AGAGCTACCAACTCTTTTTCCGAAGGTAACTGGCTTCAGCAGAGCGCAGATACCAAATACTGTTCTTCTA
GTGTAGCCGTAGTTAGGCCACCACTTCAAGAACTCTGTAGCACCGCCTACATACCTCGCTCTGCTAATCC
TGTTACCAGTGGCTGCTGCCAGTGGCGATAAGTCGTGTCTTACCGGGTTGGACTCAAGACGATAGTTACC
GGATAAGGCGCAGCGGTCGGGCTGAACGGGGGGTTCGTGCACACAGCCCAGCTTGGAGCGAACGACCTAC
ACCGAACTGAGATACCTACAGCGTGAGCTATGAGAAAGCGCCACGCTTCCCGAAGGGAGAAAGGCGGACA
GGTATCCGGTAAGCGGCAGGGTCGGAACAGGAGAGCGCACGAGGGAGCTTCCAGGGGGAAACGCCTGGTA
TCTTTATAGTCCTGTCGGGTTTCGCCACCTCTGACTTGAGCGTCGATTTTTGTGATGCTCGTCAGGGGGG
CGGAGCCTATGGAAAAACGCCAGCAACGCGGCCTTTTTACGGTTCCTGGCCTTTTGCTGGCCTTTTGCTC
ACATGTTCTTTCCTGCGTTATCCCCTGATTCTGTGGATAACCGTATTACCGCCTTTGAGTGAGCTGATAC
CGCTCGCCGCAGCCGAACGACCGAGCGCAGCGAGTCAGTGAGCGAGGAAGCGGAAGAGCGCCCAATACGC
AAACCGCCTCTCCCCGCGCGTTGGCCGATTCATTAATGCAGCTGGCACGACAGGTTTCCCGACTGGAAAG
CGGGCAGTGAGCGCAACGCAATTAATACGCGTACCGCTAGCCAGGAAGAGTTTGTAGAAACGCAAAAAGG
CCATCCGTCAGGATGGCCTTCTGCTTAGTTTGATGCCTGGCAGTTTATGGCGGGCGTCCTGCCCGCCACC
CTCCGGGCCGTTGCTTCACAACGTTCAAATCCGCTCCCGGCGGATTTGTCCTACTCAGGAGAGCGTTCAC
CGACAAACAACAGATAAAACGAAAGGCCCAGTCTTCCGACTGAGCCTTTCGTTTTATTTGATGCCTGGCA
GTTCCCTACTCTCGCGTTAACGCTAGCATGGATGTTTTCCCAGTCACGACGTTGTAAAACGACGGCCAGT
CTTAAGCTCGGGCCCCAAATAATGATTTTATTTTGACTGATAGTGACCTGTTCGTTGCAACAAATTGATG
AGCAATGCTTTTTTATAATGCCAACTTTGTACAAAAAAGCAGGCTGGAGACCCAAGCTTGGTACCGAGAA
AGGAACCTTGGGAGTTCCGCTTACATAACTTACGGTAAATGGCCCGCCTGGCTGACCGCCCAACGACCCC
CGCCCATTGACGTCAATAATGACGTATGTTCCCATAGTAACGCCAATAGGGACTTTCCATTGACGTCAAT
GGGTGGAGTATTTACGGTAAACTGCCCACTTGGCAGTACATCAAGTGTATCATATGCCAAGTACGCCCCC
TATTGACGTCAATGACGGTAAATGGCCCGCCTGGCATTATGCCCAGTACATGACCTTATGGGACTTTCCT
ACTTGGCAGTACATCTACGTATTAGTCATCGCTATTACCATGGTGATGCGGTTTTGGCAGTACATCAATG
GGCGTGGATAGCGGTTTGACTCACGGGGATTTCCAAGTCTCCACCCCATTGACGTCAATGGGAGTTTGTT
TTGGCACCAAAATCAACGGGACTTTCCAAAATGTCGTAACAACTCCGCCCCATTGACGCAAATGGGCGGT
AGGCGTGTACGGTGGGAGGTCTATATAAGCAGAGCTCTCCCTATCAGTGATAGAGATCTCCCTATCAGTG
ATAGAGATCGTCGACTAGTCGACTAGGGATAACAGGGTAATTGTTTGAATGAGGCTTCAGTACTTTACAG
AATCGTTGCCTGCACATCTTGGAAACACTTGCTGGGATTACTTCTTCAGGTTAACCCAACAGAAGGCTCG
AGCAACCAGAATTCAAGGGGCTACTTTAGGAGCAATTATCTTGTTTACTAAAACTGAATACCTTGCTATC
TCTTTGATACATTTTTACAAAGCTGAATTAAAATGGTATAAATTAAATCACTTTTTTCAATTGGAAGACT
AATGCGTTTAT
Features (pLannotate 1.2.2; 15 found; start..end, strand, type, name):
     12..107     -  protein_bind   attL4: mutant version of attL; recombination site for the Gateway® LR reaction LR Clonase™
    139..157     -  promoter       T7 promoter: promoter for bacteriophage T7 RNA polymerase
    291..1100    +  CDS            KanR: aminoglycoside phosphotransferase; aph(3')-Ia; confers resistance to kanamycin in bacteria or G418 (Geneticin®) in eukaryotes
   1247..1835    +  rep_origin     ori: high-copy-number ColE1/pMB1/pBR322/pUC origin of replication
   2018..2110    +  CDS            lacI (fragment): lac repressor; lacI; The lac repressor binds to the lac operator to inhibit transcription in E. coli. This inhibition can be relieved by adding lactose or isopropyl-β-D-thiogalactopyranoside (IPTG).
   2165..2192    -  terminator     rrnB T2 terminator: transcription terminator T2 from the E. coli rrnB gene
   2324..2367    +  terminator     rrnB T1 terminator: Escherichia coli rrnB; transcription terminator T1 from the E. coli rrnB gene
   2414..2450    -  CDS            lacZα (fragment): LacZα fragment of β-galactosidase; lacZ fragment
   2466..2565    +  protein_bind   attL1: mutant version of attL; recombination site for the Gateway® LR reaction LR Clonase™
   2611..2912    +  enhancer       CMV enhancer: human cytomegalovirus immediate early enhancer
   2913..3116    +  promoter       CMV promoter: human cytomegalovirus (CMV) immediate early promoter
   3118..3137    +  promoter       PLtetO-1 promoter (fragment): modified phage lambda PL promoter with tet operator sites (Lutz and Bujard, 1997)
   3139..3158    +  promoter       PLtetO-1 promoter (fragment): modified phage lambda PL promoter with tet operator sites (Lutz and Bujard, 1997)
   3195..3288    +  ncRNA          5' miR-30a: sequence upstream of the 71-nt precursor of the human miR-30a microRNA (Zeng et al., 2002) miRNA
   3302..3414    +  ncRNA          3' miR-30a: sequence downstream of the 71-nt precursor of the human miR-30a microRNA (Zeng et al., 2002) miRNA
