[The description below was written by a language model from this plasmid's Addgene catalogue record and pLannotate feature annotations shown in this document.]
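Description:
pMuLE ENTR CMV/TO-miR-30 L1-L4 is a small (about 3.4 kb) Gateway entry plasmid from the MuLE (Multiple Lentiviral Expression) system, deposited as an empty backbone with no shRNA inserted. It is not itself a lentiviral vector. It is a bacterial shuttle that carries a module flanked by attL1 and attL4 recombination sites, so the module can be moved by a MultiSite Gateway LR reaction, together with other entry modules, into a compatible destination vector. The plasmid replicates in E. coli from a high-copy ColE1/pUC-type origin and is selected with kanamycin through the aph(3')-Ia gene. The rrnB T1 and T2 terminators lie upstream of attL1 and insulate the cassette from read-through transcription from the backbone. The short lacI and lacZα fragments and the T7 promoter near attL4 appear to be leftovers of the parental entry-vector backbone; the record lists no named backbone.

Between the att sites, the human cytomegalovirus immediate-early enhancer and promoter are followed by two short elements that the annotation software labels as PLtetO-1 fragments. These most likely correspond to the tandem tet operator sites of a CMV/TO promoter, which is repressed when Tet repressor is present and induced by tetracycline or doxycycline. Downstream lie the 5' and 3' flanking sequences of human miR-30a, separated by a short gap where a user-designed hairpin is cloned. The resulting Pol II transcript resembles a primary microRNA and is processed by the endogenous miRNA machinery into a mature silencing RNA. The construct is intended for building inducible knockdown cassettes that can be combined with other expression or RNAi elements in a single lentiviral vector for combinatorial genetics in mammalian cells.
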