Addgene plasmid #62124: pMuLE ENTR CMV/TO-miR-30 L1-L4
Purpose: (Empty Backbone) MuLE (Multiple Lentiviral Expression) Entry vector containing a tet-inducible CMV promoter and miR30-based hairpin module for shRNA expression. Compatible with MultiSite Gateway cloning
Depositing lab: Ian Frew. Depositing organization: University of Zurich. Publication: A versatile modular vector system for rapid combinatorial mammalian genetics. Albers J, Danzer C, Rechsteiner M, Lehmann H, Brandt LP, Hejhal T, Catalano A, Busenhart P, Goncalves AF, Brandt S, Bode PK, Bode-Lesniewska B, Wild PJ, Frew IJ. J Clin Invest. 2015 Mar 9. pii: 79743. doi: 10.1172/JCI79743. PubMed 25751063.
Backbone
  Vector backbone: N/A
  Vector type: Mammalian Expression, RNAi ; MuLE Gateway Entry Vector
Growth in bacteria
  Bacterial resistance: Kanamycin, 50 μg/mL
  Growth temperature: 37°C
  Growth strain: DH5alpha
  Copy number: High Copy
Gene/Insert
  Gene/Insert name: None
Terms and licenses: Academic/Nonprofit Terms; Industry Terms: Not Available to Industry
How to cite: pMuLE ENTR CMV/TO-miR-30 L1-L4 was a gift from Ian Frew (Addgene plasmid # 62124 ; http://n2t.net/addgene:62124 ; RRID:Addgene_62124)
