>Addgene plasmid #62124 | pMuLE ENTR CMV/TO-miR-30 L1-L4 | addgene partial sequence | sequence record 103571 | M13-F20 5'-TGTAAAACGACGGCCAGT-3'
GACTGATAGTGACCTGTTCGTTGCAACAAATTGATGAGCAATGCTTTTTTATAATGCCAACTTTGTACAA
AAAAGCAGGCTGGAGACCCAAGCTTGGTACCGAGAAAGGAACCTTGGGAGTTCCGCTTACATAACTTACG
GTAAATGGCCCGCCTGGCTGACCGCCCAACGACCCCCGCCCATTGACGTCAATAATGACGTATGTTCCCA
TAGTAACGCCAATAGGGACTTTCCATTGACGTCAATGGGTGGAGTATTTACGGTAAACTGCCCACTTGGC
AGTACATCAAGTGTATCATATGCCAAGTACGCCCCCTATTGACGTCAATGACGGTAAATGGCCCGCCTGG
CATTATGCCCAGTACATGACCTTATGGGACTTTCCTACTTGGCAGTACATCTACGTATTAGTCATCGCTA
TTACCATGGTGATGCGGTTTTGGCAGTACATCAATGGGCGTGGATAGCGGTTTGACTCACGGGGATTTCC
AAGTCTCCACCCCATTGACGTCAATGGGAGTTTGTTTTGGCACCAAAATCAACGGGACTTTCCAAAATGT
CGTAACAACTCCGCCCCATTGACGCAAATGGGCGGTAGGCGTGTACGGTGGGAGGTCTATATAAGCAGAG
CTCTCCCTATCAGTGATAGAGATCTCCCTATCAGTGATAGAGATCGTCGACTAGTCGACTA
