>Addgene plasmid #62124 | pMuLE ENTR CMV/TO-miR-30 L1-L4 | addgene partial sequence | sequence record 103572 | M13-Rev 5'-CAGGAAACAGCTATGACC-3'
TAATGATTTTATTTTGACTGATAGTGACCTGTTCGTTGCAACAAATTGATAAGCAATGCTTTCTTATAAT
GCCAACTTTGTATAGAAAAGTTGGGTGCCTCTAGATAAACGCATTAGTCTTCCAATTGAAAAAAGTGATT
TAATTTATACCATTTTAATTCAGCTTTGTAAAAATGTATCAAAGAGATAGCAAGGTATTCAGTTTTAGTA
AACAAGATAATTGCTCCTAAAGTAGCCCCTTGAATTCTGGTTGCTCGAGCCTTCTGTTGGGTTAACCTGA
AGAAGTAATCCCAGCAAGTGTTTCCAAGATGTGCAGGCAACGATTCTGTAAAGTACTGAAGCCTCATTCA
AACAATTACCCTGTTATCCCTAGTCGACTAGTCGACGATCTCTATCACTGATAGGGAGATCTCTATCACT
GATAGGGAGAGCTCTGCTTATATAGACCTCCCACCGTACACGCCTACCGCCCATTTGCGTCAATGGGGCG
GAGTTGTTACGACATTTTGGAAAGTCCCGTTGATTTTGGTGCCAAAACAAACTCCCATTGACGTCAATGG
GGTGGAGACTTGGAAATCCCCGTGAGTCAAACCGCTATCCACGCCCATTGATGTACTGCCAAAACCGCAT
CACCATGGTAATAGCGATGACTAATACGTAGATGTACTGCCAAGTA
